Addgene plasmid #139241: pPD1153 pLink 3
Purpose: Vector that holds the linker for circuits with 3 TUs
Depositing lab: Joshua Leonard. Depositing organization: Northwestern University.
Backbone
  Vector backbone: pPD005 pcDNA Golden Gate
  Vector type: Synthetic Biology
Growth in bacteria
  Bacterial resistance: Ampicillin, 100 μg/mL
  Growth temperature: 37°C
  Growth strain: DH5alpha
  Copy number: High Copy
Gene/Insert
  Gene/Insert name: Linker3
  Species: Synthetic
  Cloning method: Restriction Enzyme; 5′ cloning site BpiI (not destroyed); 3′ cloning site BpiI (not destroyed)
Terms and licenses: Academic/Nonprofit Terms; Industry Terms: Not Available to Industry
Depositor comments: Leonard Lab plasmid reference number: L1562
How to cite: pPD1153 pLink 3 was a gift from Joshua Leonard (Addgene plasmid # 139241 ; http://n2t.net/addgene:139241 ; RRID:Addgene_139241)
