[The description below was written by a language model from this plasmid's Addgene catalogue record and pLannotate feature annotations shown in this document.]
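Description:
pPD1153 pLink 3 is a small (about 3.4 kb) synthetic-biology part vector built on pPD005, a pcDNA-derived backbone adapted for Golden Gate assembly. It is propagated in E. coli as a high-copy plasmid through a ColE1/pUC-type origin and selected with ampicillin via the β-lactamase gene and its native promoter. An f1 phage origin is also present, a common carry-over from pcDNA-family vectors.

The payload is a synthetic sequence called Linker3, flanked on both sides by BpiI sites that remain intact after cloning. BpiI is a type IIS enzyme that cuts outside its recognition site, so the linker can be released with defined overhangs and joined to other parts in a one-pot Golden Gate reaction. According to the record, this plasmid supplies the linker used when assembling genetic circuits made of three transcription units, presumably closing the gap between the last unit and the destination vector. The record does not describe the linker's composition or overhangs, and the automated annotation does not label it as a separate feature.

The remaining annotated elements are mostly remnants of the parent backbone rather than functional cassettes: short fragments of the bGH polyadenylation signal, an SV40 early promoter followed by only a small fragment of a bleomycin-resistance-type coding sequence and the SV40 poly(A) signal, a lac promoter/operator with CAP binding site, a lacI fragment and a bom fragment. No intact mammalian expression cassette or selectable marker is evident, consistent with its role as a donor part for assembly rather than a plasmid intended for transfection on its own.
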