Features (pLannotate 1.2.2; 15 found; start..end, strand, type, name):
     28..80      -  misc_feature   bom (fragment): basis of mobility region from pBR322
    211..239     +  polyA_signal   bGH poly(A) signal (fragment): bovine growth hormone polyadenylation signal
    243..264     +  promoter       SV40 promoter (fragment): SV40 enhancer and early promoter
    285..713     +  rep_origin     f1 ori (sequence partly withheld): f1 bacteriophage origin of replication; arrow indicates direction of (+) strand synthesis
    718..740     +  promoter       SV40 promoter (fragment): SV40 enhancer and early promoter
    741..932     +  promoter       SV40 promoter: SV40 early promoter
    959..1057    +  CDS            ble (fragment): BLE_KLEPN - Experimental evidence at protein level: Swiss-Prot protein existence level 1. Binding protein with a strong affinity to the bleomycin family of antibiotics. Binds to CL990; an antimitotic-antibiotic compound. From Klebsiella pneumoniae.
   1052..1173    +  polyA_signal   SV40 poly(A) signal: SV40 polyadenylation signal
   1246..1262    -  protein_bind   lac operator: The lac repressor binds to the lac operator to inhibit transcription in E. coli. This inhibition can be relieved by adding lactose or isopropyl-β-D-thiogalactopyranoside (IPTG). lac repressor encoded by lacI
   1270..1300    -  promoter       lac promoter: promoter for the E. coli lac operon
   1315..1336    -  protein_bind   CAP binding site: CAP binding activates transcription in the presence of cAMP. E. coli catabolite activator protein
   1349..1441    -  CDS            lacI (fragment): lac repressor; lacI; The lac repressor binds to the lac operator to inhibit transcription in E. coli. This inhibition can be relieved by adding lactose or isopropyl-β-D-thiogalactopyranoside (IPTG).
   1624..2212    -  rep_origin     ori: high-copy-number ColE1/pMB1/pBR322/pUC origin of replication
   2383..3243    -  CDS            AmpR: β-lactamase; bla; confers resistance to ampicillin, carbenicillin, and related antibiotics
   3244..3348    -  promoter       AmpR promoter: bla
>Addgene plasmid #139241 | pPD1153 pLink 3 | addgene full sequence | sequence record 325047 | Addgene NGS Result
GACGGATCGGGAGATCTCCCGATCCCCTATGGTGCACTCTCAGTACAATCTGCTCTGATGCCGCATAGTT
AAGCCAGTATCTGCTCCCTGCTTGTGTGTTGGAGGTCGCTGAGTAGTGCGCGAGCAAAATTTAAGCTACA
ACAAGGCAAGGCTTGACCGACAATTGGAAGACAATTACGAGGATGCACATGTGACCGAGGGATTGTCTTC
GCATGCTGGGGATGCGGTGGGCTCTATGGCTTCTGAGGCGGAAAGAACCAGCTGGGGCTCTAGGGGGTAT
CCCC
[124 nt withheld, positions 285-408]
C
[91 nt withheld, positions 410-500]
A
[49 nt withheld, positions 502-550]
CCTTTGACGTTGGAGTCCACGTTCTTT
[37 nt withheld, positions 578-614]
ACCCTATCTCGGTCTATTCTTTTGATTTATAAGGGATTTTGCCGATTTCGGCCTATTGGTTAAAAAATGA
GCTGATTTAACAAAAATTTAACGCGAATTAATTCTGTGGAATGTGTGTCAGTTAGGCTCAATTAGTCAGC
AACCATAGTCCCGCCCCTAACTCCGCCCATCCCGCCCCTAACTCCGCCCAGTTCCGCCCATTCTCCGCCC
CATGGCTGACTAATTTTTTTTATTTATGCAGAGGCCGAGGCCGCCTCTGCCTCTGAGCTATTCCAGAAGT
AGTGAGGAGGCTTTTTTGGAGGCCTAGGCTTTTGCAAAAAGCTCCCGGGAGCTTGTATATCCATTTTCGG
AGGTTGGGCTTCGGAATCGTTTTCCGGGACGCCGGCTGGATGATCCTCCAGCGCGGGGATCTCATGCTGG
AGTTCTTCGCCCACCCCAACTTGTTTATTGCAGCTTATAATGGTTACAAATAAAGCAATAGCATCACAAA
TTTCACAAATAAAGCATTTTTTTCACTGCATTCTAGTTGTGGTTTGTCCAAACTCATCAATGTATCTTAT
CATGTCTGTATACCGTCGACCTCTAGCTAGAGCTTGGCGTAATCATGGTCATAGCTGTTTCCTGTGTGAA
ATTGTTATCCGCTCACAATTCCACACAACATACGAGCCGGAAGCATAAAGTGTAAAGCCTGGGGTGCCTA
ATGAGTGAGCTAACTCACATTAATTGCGTTGCGCTCACTGCCCGCTTTCCAGTCGGGAAACCTGTCGTGC
CAGCTGCATTAATGAATCGGCCAACGCGCGGGGAGAGGCGGTTTGCGTATTGGGCGCTCTTCCGCTTCCT
CGCTCACTGACTCGCTGCGCTCGGTCGTTCGGCTGCGGCGAGCGGTATCAGCTCACTCAAAGGCGGTAAT
ACGGTTATCCACAGAATCAGGGGATAACGCAGGAAAGAACATGTGAGCAAAAGGCCAGCAAAAGGCCAGG
AACCGTAAAAAGGCCGCGTTGCTGGCGTTTTTCCATAGGCTCCGCCCCCCTGACGAGCATCACAAAAATC
GACGCTCAAGTCAGAGGTGGCGAAACCCGACAGGACTATAAAGATACCAGGCGTTTCCCCCTGGAAGCTC
CCTCGTGCGCTCTCCTGTTCCGACCCTGCCGCTTACCGGATACCTGTCCGCCTTTCTCCCTTCGGGAAGC
GTGGCGCTTTCTCATAGCTCACGCTGTAGGTATCTCAGTTCGGTGTAGGTCGTTCGCTCCAAGCTGGGCT
GTGTGCACGAACCCCCCGTTCAGCCCGACCGCTGCGCCTTATCCGGTAACTATCGTCTTGAGTCCAACCC
GGTAAGACACGACTTATCGCCACTGGCAGCAGCCACTGGTAACAGGATTAGCAGAGCGAGGTATGTAGGC
GGTGCTACAGAGTTCTTGAAGTGGTGGCCTAACTACGGCTACACTAGAAGAACAGTATTTGGTATCTGCG
CTCTGCTGAAGCCAGTTACCTTCGGAAAAAGAGTTGGTAGCTCTTGATCCGGCAAACAAACCACCGCTGG
TAGCGGTGGTTTTTTTGTTTGCAAGCAGCAGATTACGCGCAGAAAAAAAGGATCTCAAGAAGATCCTTTG
ATCTTTTCTACGGGGTCTGACGCTCAGTGGAACGAAAACTCACGTTAAGGGATTTTGGTCATGAGATTAT
CAAAAAGGATCTTCACCTAGATCCTTTTAAATTAAAAATGAAGTTTTAAATCAATCTAAAGTATATATGA
GTAAACTTGGTCTGACAGTTACCAATGCTTAATCAGTGAGGCACCTATCTCAGCGATCTGTCTATTTCGT
TCATCCATAGTTGCCTGACTCCCCGTCGTGTAGATAACTACGATACGGGAGGGCTTACCATCTGGCCCCA
GTGCTGCAATGATACCGCGAGATCCACGCTCACCGGCTCCAGATTTATCAGCAATAAACCAGCCAGCCGG
AAGGGCCGAGCGCAGAAGTGGTCCTGCAACTTTATCCGCCTCCATCCAGTCTATTAATTGTTGCCGGGAA
GCTAGAGTAAGTAGTTCGCCAGTTAATAGTTTGCGCAACGTTGTTGCCATTGCTACAGGCATCGTGGTGT
CACGCTCGTCGTTTGGTATGGCTTCATTCAGCTCCGGTTCCCAACGATCAAGGCGAGTTACATGATCCCC
CATGTTGTGCAAAAAAGCGGTTAGCTCCTTCGGTCCTCCGATCGTTGTCAGAAGTAAGTTGGCCGCAGTG
TTATCACTCATGGTTATGGCAGCACTGCATAATTCTCTTACTGTCATGCCATCCGTAAGATGCTTTTCTG
TGACTGGTGAGTACTCAACCAAGTCATTCTGAGAATAGTGTATGCGGCGACCGAGTTGCTCTTGCCCGGC
GTCAATACGGGATAATACCGCGCCACATAGCAGAACTTTAAAAGTGCTCATCATTGGAAAACGTTCTTCG
GGGCGAAAACTCTCAAGGATCTTACCGCTGTTGAGATCCAGTTCGATGTAACCCACTCGTGCACCCAACT
GATCTTCAGCATCTTTTACTTTCACCAGCGTTTCTGGGTGAGCAAAAACAGGAAGGCAAAATGCCGCAAA
AAAGGGAATAAGGGCGACACGGAAATGTTGAATACTCATACTCTTCCTTTTTCAATATTATTGAAGCATT
TATCAGGGTTATTGTCTCATGAGCGGATACATATTTGAATGTATTTAGAAAAATAAACAAATAGGGGTTC
CGCGCACATTTCCCCGAAAAGTGCCACCTGACGTC
