>Addgene plasmid #139241 | pPD1153 pLink 3 | depositor partial sequence | sequence record 269322 | Linker3
TTACGAGGATGCACATGTGACCGAGGGA
